>Addgene plasmid #83679 | MSCV-6NBC-GFP-PGK-Puro-Barcode2 | depositor full sequence | sequence record 159790 | Full Sequence
TGAAAGACCCCACCTGTAGGTTTGGCAAGCTAGCTTAAGTAACGCCATTTTGCAAGGCATGGAAAATACA
TAACTGAGAATAGAGAAGTTCAGATCAAGGTTAGGAACAGAGAGACAGCAGAATATGGGCCAAACAGGAT
ATCTGTGGTAAGCAGTTCCTGCCCCGGCTCAGGGCCAAGAACAGATGGTCCCCAGATGCGGTCCCGCCCT
CAGCAGTTTCTAGAGAACCATCAGATGTTTCCAGGGTGCCCCAAGGACCTGAAATGACCCTGTGCCTTAT
TTGAACTAACCAATCAGTTCGCTTCTCGCTTCTGTTCGCGCGCTTCTGCTCCCCGAGCTCAATAAAAGAG
CCCACAACCCCTCACTCGGCGCGCCAGTCCTCCGATAGACTGCGTCGCCCGGGTACCCGTATTCCCAATA
AAGCCTCTTGCTGTTTGCATCCGAATCGTGGACTCGCTGATCCTTGGGAGGGTCTCCTCAGATTGATTGA
CTGCCCACCTCGGGGGTCTTTCATTTGGAGGTTCCACCGAGATTTGGAGACCCCTGCCCAGGGACCACCG
ACCCCCCCGCCGGGAGGTAAGCTGGCCAGCGGTCGTTTCGTGTCTGTCTCTGTCTTTGTGCGTGTTTGTG
CCGGCATCTAATGTTTGCGCCTGCGTCTGTACTAGTTAGCTAACTAGCTCTGTATCTGGCGGACCCGTGG
TGGAACTGACGAGTTCTGAACACCCGGCCGCAACCCTGGGAGACGTCCCAGGGACTTTGGGGGCCGTTTT
TGTGGCCCGACCTGAGGAAGGGAGTCGATGTGGAATCCGACCCCGTCAGGATATGTGGTTCTGGTAGGAG
ACGAGAACCTAAAACAGTTCCCGCCTCCGTCTGAATTTTTGCTTTCGGTTTGGAACCGAAGCCGCGCGTC
TTGTCTGCTGCAGCGCTGCAGCATCGTTCTGTGTTGTCTCTGTCTGACTGTGTTTCTGTATTTGTCTGAA
AATTAGGGCCAGACTGTTACCACTCCCTTAAGTTTGACCTTAGGTCACTGGAAAGATGTCGAGCGGATCG
CTCACAACCAGTCGGTAGATGTCAAGAAGAGACGTTGGGTTACCTTCTGCTCTGCAGAATGGCCAACCTT
TAACGTCGGATGGCCGCGAGACGGCACCTTTAACCGAGACCTCATCACCCAGGTTAAGATCAAGGTCTTT
TCACCTGGCCCGCATGGACACCCAGACCAGGTCCCCTACATCGTGACCTGGGAAGCCTTGGCTTTTGACC
CCCCTCCCTGGGTCAAGCCCTTTGTACACCCTAAGCCTCCGCCTCCTCTTCCTCCATCCGCCCCGTCTCT
CCCCCTTGAACCTCCTCGTTCGACCCCGCCTCGATCCTCCCTTTATCCAGCCCTCACTCCTTCTCTAGGC
GCCGGAATTAGATCCCGGAACCCACCATGGTGAGCAAGGGCGAGGAGCTGTTCACCGGGGTGGTGCCCAT
CCTGGTCGAGCTGGACGGCGACGTAAACGGCCACAAGTTCAGCGTGTCCGGCGAGGGCGAGGGCGATGCC
ACCTACGGCAAGCTGACCCTGAAGTTCATCTGCACCACCGGCAAGCTGCCCGTGCCCTGGCCCACCCTCG
TGACCACCCTGACCTACGGCGTGCAGTGCTTCAGCCGCTACCCCGACCACATGAAGCAGCACGACTTCTT
CAAGTCCGCCATGCCCGAAGGCTACGTCCAGGAGCGCACCATCTTCTTCAAGGACGACGGCAACTACAAG
ACCCGCGCCGAGGTGAAGTTCGAGGGCGACACCCTGGTGAACCGCATCGAGCTGAAGGGCATCGACTTCA
AGGAGGACGGCAACATCCTGGGGCACAAGCTGGAGTACAACTACAACAGCCACAACGTCTATATCATGGC
CGACAAGCAGAAGAACGGCATCAAGGTGAACTTCAAGATCCGCCACAACATCGAGGACGGCAGCGTGCAG
CTCGCCGACCACTACCAGCAGAACACCCCCATCGGCGACGGCCCCGTGCTGCTGCCCGACAACCACTACC
TGAGCACCCAGTCCGCCCTGAGCAAAGACCCCAACGAGAAGCGCGATCACATGGTCCTGCTGGAGTTCGT
GACCGCCGCCGGGATCACTCTCGGCATGGACGAGCTGTACAAGTAGCGGAGAATTCTACCGGGTAGGGGA
GGCGCTTTTCCCAAGGCAGTCTGGAGCATGCGCTTTAGCAGCCCCGCTGGGCACTTGGCGCTACACAAGT
GGCCTCTGGCCTCGCACACATTCCACATCCACCGGTAGGCGCCAACCGGCTCCGTTCTTTGGTGGCCCCT
TCGCGCCACCTTCTACTCCTCCCCTAGTCAGGAAGTTCCCCCCCGCCCCGCAGCTCGCGTCGTGCAGGAC
GTGACAAATGGAAGTAGCACGTCTCACTAGTCTCGTGCAGATGGACAGCACCGCTGAGCAATGGAAGCGG
GTAGGCCTTTGGGGCAGCGGCCAATAGCAGCTTTGCTCCTTCGCTTTCTGGGCTCAGAGGCTGGGAAGGG
GTGGGTCCGGGGGCGGGCTCAGGGGCGGGCTCAGGGGCGGGGCGGGCGCCCGAAGGTCCTCCGGAGGCCC
GGCATTCTGCACGCTTCAAAAGCGCACGTCTGCCGCGCTGTTCTCCTCTTCCTCATCTCCGGGCCTTTCG
ACCTGCAGCCCAAGCTTACCATGACCGAGTACAAGCCCACGGTGCGCCTCGCCACCCGCGACGACGTCCC
CAGGGCCGTACGCACCCTCGCCGCCGCGTTCGCCGACTACCCCGCCACGCGCCACACCGTCGATCCGGAC
CGCCACATCGAGCGGGTCACCGAGCTGCAAGAACTCTTCCTCACGCGCGTCGGGCTCGACATCGGCAAGG
TGTGGGTCGCGGACGACGGCGCCGCGGTGGCGGTCTGGACCACGCCGGAGAGCGTCGAAGCGGGGGCGGT
GTTCGCCGAGATCGGCCCGCGCATGGCCGAGTTGAGCGGTTCCCGGCTGGCCGCGCAGCAACAGATGGAA
GGCCTCCTGGCGCCGCACCGGCCCAAGGAGCCCGCGTGGTTCCTGGCCACCGTCGGCGTCTCGCCCGACC
ACCAGGGCAAGGGTCTGGGCAGCGCCGTCGTGCTCCCCGGAGTGGAGGCGGCCGAGCGCGCCGGGGTGCC
CGCCTTCCTGGAGACCTCCGCGCCCCGCAACCTCCCCTTCTACGAGCGGCTCGGCTTCACCGTCACCGCC
GACGTCGAGGTGCCCGAAGGACCGCGCACCTGGTGCATGACCCGCAAGCCCGGTGCCTGACGCCCGCCCC
ACGACCCGCAGCGCCCGACCGAAAGGAGCGCACGACCCCATGCATCGATAAAATAAAAGATTTTATTTAG
TCTCCAGAAAAAGGGGGGAATGAAAGACCCCACCTGTAGGTTTGGCAAGCTAGCTTAAGTAACGCCATTT
TGCAAGGCATGGAAAATACATAACTGAGAATAGAGAAGTTCAGATCAAGGTTAGGAACAGAGAGACAGCA
GAATATGGGCCAAACAGGATATCTGTGGTAAGCAGTTCCTGCCCCGGCTCAGGGCCAAGAACAGATGGTC
CCCAGATGCGGTCCCGCCCTCAGCAGTTTCTAGAGAACCATCAGATGTTTCCAGGGTGCCCCAAGGACCT
GAAATGACCCTGTGCCTTATTTGAACTAACCAATCAGTTCGCTTCTCGCTTCTGTTCGCGCGCTTCTGCT
CCCCGAGCTCAATAAAAGAGCCCACAACCCCTCACTCGGCGCGCCAGTCCTCCGATAGACTGCGTCGCCC
GGGTACCCGTGTATCCAATAAACCCTCTTGCAGTTGCATCCGACTTGTGGTCTCGCTGTTCCTTGGGAGG
GTCTCCTCTGAGTGATTGACTACCCGTCAGCGGGGGTCTTTCATGGGTAACAGTTTCTTGAAGTTGGAGA
ACAACATTCTGAGGGTAGGAGTCGAATATTAAGTAATCCTGACTCAATTAGCCACTGTTTTGAATCCACA
TACTCCAATACTCCTGAAATAGTTCATTATGGACAGCGCAGAAGAGCTGGGGAGAATTAATTCGTAATCA
TGGTCATAGCTGTTTCCTGTGTGAAATTGTTATCCGCTCACAATTCCACACAACATACGAGCCGGAAGCA
TAAAGTGTAAAGCCTGGGGTGCCTAATGAGTGAGCTAACTCACATTAATTGCGTTGCGCTCACTGCCCGC
TTTCCAGTCGGGAAACCTGTCGTGCCAGCTGCATTAATGAATCGGCCAACGCGCGGGGAGAGGCGGTTTG
CGTATTGGGCGCTCTTCCGCTTCCTCGCTCACTGACTCGCTGCGCTCGGTCGTTCGGCTGCGGCGAGCGG
TATCAGCTCACTCAAAGGCGGTAATACGGTTATCCACAGAATCAGGGGATAACGCAGGAAAGAACATGTG
AGCAAAAGGCCAGCAAAAGGCCAGGAACCGTAAAAAGGCCGCGTTGCTGGCGTTTTTCCATAGGCTCCGC
CCCCCTGACGAGCATCACAAAAATCGACGCTCAAGTCAGAGGTGGCGAAACCCGACAGGACTATAAAGAT
ACCAGGCGTTTCCCCCTGGAAGCTCCCTCGTGCGCTCTCCTGTTCCGACCCTGCCGCTTACCGGATACCT
GTCCGCCTTTCTCCCTTCGGGAAGCGTGGCGCTTTCTCATAGCTCACGCTGTAGGTATCTCAGTTCGGTG
TAGGTCGTTCGCTCCAAGCTGGGCTGTGTGCACGAACCCCCCGTTCAGCCCGACCGCTGCGCCTTATCCG
GTAACTATCGTCTTGAGTCCAACCCGGTAAGACACGACTTATCGCCACTGGCAGCAGCCACTGGTAACAG
GATTAGCAGAGCGAGGTATGTAGGCGGTGCTACAGAGTTCTTGAAGTGGTGGCCTAACTACGGCTACACT
AGAAGGACAGTATTTGGTATCTGCGCTCTGCTGAAGCCAGTTACCTTCGGAAAAAGAGTTGGTAGCTCTT
GATCCGGCAAACAAACCACCGCTGGTAGCGGTGGTTTTTTTGTTTGCAAGCAGCAGATTACGCGCAGAAA
AAAAGGATCTCAAGAAGATCCTTTGATCTTTTCTACGGGGTCTGACGCTCAGTGGAACGAAAACTCACGT
TAAGGGATTTTGGTCATGAGATTATCAAAAAGGATCTTCACCTAGATCCTTTTAAATTAAAAATGAAGTT
TTAAATCAATCTAAAGTATATATGAGTAAACTTGGTCTGACAGTTACCAATGCTTAATCAGTGAGGCACC
TATCTCAGCGATCTGTCTATTTCGTTCATCCATAGTTGCCTGACTCCCCGTCGTGTAGATAACTACGATA
CGGGAGGGCTTACCATCTGGCCCCAGTGCTGCAATGATACCGCGAGACCCACGCTCACCGGCTCCAGATT
TATCAGCAATAAACCAGCCAGCCGGAAGGGCCGAGCGCAGAAGTGGTCCTGCAACTTTATCCGCCTCCAT
CCAGTCTATTAATTGTTGCCGGGAAGCTAGAGTAAGTAGTTCGCCAGTTAATAGTTTGCGCAACGTTGTT
GCCATTGCTACAGGCATCGTGGTGTCACGCTCGTCGTTTGGTATGGCTTCATTCAGCTCCGGTTCCCAAC
GATCAAGGCGAGTTACATGATCCCCCATGTTGTGCAAAAAAGCGGTTAGCTCCTTCGGTCCTCCGATCGT
TGTCAGAAGTAAGTTGGCCGCAGTGTTATCACTCATGGTTATGGCAGCACTGCATAATTCTCTTACTGTC
ATGCCATCCGTAAGATGCTTTTCTGTGACTGGTGAGTACTCAACCAAGTCATTCTGAGAATAGTGTATGC
GGCGACCGAGTTGCTCTTGCCCGGCGTCAATACGGGATAATACCGCGCCACATAGCAGAACTTTAAAAGT
GCTCATCATTGGAAAACGTTCTTCGGGGCGAAAACTCTCAAGGATCTTACCGCTGTTGAGATCCAGTTCG
ATGTAACCCACTCGTGCACCCAACTGATCTTCAGCATCTTTTACTTTCACCAGCGTTTCTGGGTGAGCAA
AAACAGGAAGGCAAAATGCCGCAAAAAAGGGAATAAGGGCGACACGGAAATGTTGAATACTCATACTCTT
CCTTTTTCAATATTATTGAAGCATTTATCAGGGTTATTGTCTCATGAGCGGATACATATTTGAATGTATT
TAGAAAAATAAACAAATAGGGGTTCCGCGCACATTTCCCCGAAAAGTGCCACCTGACGTCTAAGAAACCA
TTATTATCATGACATTAACCTATAAAAATAGGCGTATCACGAGGCCCTTTCGTCTCGCGCGTTTCGGTGA
TGACGGTGAAAACCTCTGACACATGCAGCTCCCGGAGACGGTCACAGCTTGTCTGTAAGCGGATGCCGGG
AGCAGACAAGCCCGTCAGGGCGCGTCAGCGGGTGTTGGCGGGTGTCGGGGCTGGCTTAACTATGCGGCAT
CAGAGCAGATTGTACTGAGAGTGCACCATATGCGGTGTGAAATACCGCACAGATGCGTAAGGAGAAAATA
CCGCATCAGGCGCCATTCGCCATTCAGGCTGCGCAACTGTTGGGAAGGGCGATCGGTGCGGGCCTCTTCG
CTATTACGCCAGCTGGCGAAAGGGGGATGTGCTGCAAGGCGATTAAGTTGGGTAACGCCAGGGTTTTCCC
AGTCACGACGTTGTAAAACGACGGCGCAAGGAATGGTGCATGCAAGGAGATGGCGCCCAACAGTCCCCCG
GCCACGGGGCCTGCCACCATACCCACGCCGAAACAAGCGCTCATGAGCCCGAAGTGGCGAGCCCGATCTT
CCCCATCGGTGATGTCGGCGATATAGGCGCCAGCAACCGCACCTGTGGCGCCGGTGATGCCGGCCACGAT
GCGTCCGGCGTAGAGGCGATTAGTCCAATTTGTTAAAGACAGGATATCAGTGGTCCAGGCTCTAGTTTTG
ACTCAACAATATCACCAGCTGAAGCCTATAGAGTACGAGCCATAGATAAAATAAAAGATTTTATTTAGTC
TCCAGAAAAAGGGGGGAA
Features (pLannotate 1.2.2; 19 found; start..end, strand, type, name):
    579..920     +  misc_feature   MESV Ψ: packaging signal of murine embryonic stem cell virus
    987..1403    +  CDS            gag (truncated): truncated Moloney murine leukemia virus (MMLV) gag gene lacking the start codon
   1427..2143    +  CDS            EGFP: EGFP is a basic (constitutively fluorescent) green fluorescent protein published in 1996, derived from Aequorea victoria. It is reported to be a rapidly-maturing weak dimer with moderate acid sensitivity.
   2161..2660    +  promoter       PGK promoter: mouse phosphoglycerate kinase 1 promoter
   2681..3280    +  CDS            PuroR: puromycin N-acetyltransferase; pac from Streptomyces alboniger; confers resistance to puromycin
   3380..3894    +  LTR            3' LTR: 3' long terminal repeat from murine embryonic stem cell virus
   4087..4103    -  protein_bind   lac operator: The lac repressor binds to the lac operator to inhibit transcription in E. coli. This inhibition can be relieved by adding lactose or isopropyl-β-D-thiogalactopyranoside (IPTG). lac repressor encoded by lacI
   4111..4141    -  promoter       lac promoter: promoter for the E. coli lac operon
   4156..4177    -  protein_bind   CAP binding site: CAP binding activates transcription in the presence of cAMP. E. coli catabolite activator protein
   4190..4282    -  CDS            lacI (fragment): lac repressor; lacI; The lac repressor binds to the lac operator to inhibit transcription in E. coli. This inhibition can be relieved by adding lactose or isopropyl-β-D-thiogalactopyranoside (IPTG).
   4465..5053    -  rep_origin     ori: high-copy-number ColE1/pMB1/pBR322/pUC origin of replication
   5224..6084    -  CDS            AmpR: β-lactamase; bla; confers resistance to ampicillin, carbenicillin, and related antibiotics
   6085..6189    -  promoter       AmpR promoter: bla
   6284..6319    +  CDS            rop (fragment): Rop protein, which maintains plasmids at low copy number; rop
   6421..6520    +  misc_feature   bom (fragment): basis of mobility region from pBR322
   6526..6675    -  CDS            lacZα (fragment): LacZα fragment of β-galactosidase; lacZ fragment
   6675..6876    -  CDS            TcR (fragment): tetracycline efflux protein; tet; confers resistance to tetracycline
   6877..6975    +  CDS            env (fragment): murine leukemia virus gPr80 envelope polyprotein precursor; env; proteolytically cleaved into gp70SU and p15TM subunits
   7017..515     +  LTR            5' LTR (across the origin): 5' long terminal repeat from murine embryonic stem cell virus
