[The description below was written by a language model from this plasmid's Addgene catalogue record and pLannotate feature annotations shown in this document.]
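Description:
MSCV-6NBC-GFP-PGK-Puro-Barcode2 is a 7,018 nt gammaretroviral transfer vector built on the murine stem cell virus (MSCV) backbone. It carries one defined member of a set of synthetic six-nucleotide ("6N") barcodes used to generate distinguishable cell line variants. In bacteria it is maintained as a high-copy plasmid through a ColE1/pUC-type origin and is selected with ampicillin via the β-lactamase gene and its native promoter. The short lac, lacI, lacZα, rop, bom, tetracycline-resistance and env fragments flagged in the backbone are non-functional remnants of earlier cloning vectors.

The proviral region is bounded by murine embryonic stem cell virus 5′ and 3′ LTRs. It contains the Ψ packaging signal, extended into a truncated, start-codon-less gag segment that supports efficient encapsidation of the genomic RNA when packaging functions are supplied in trans. Downstream, EGFP has no annotated promoter of its own and so is presumably transcribed from the 5′ LTR. A separate mouse PGK promoter drives puromycin N-acetyltransferase, so transduced cells can be both followed by green fluorescence and selected with puromycin. The barcode itself was cloned between a destroyed BglII site and a retained EcoRI site, but it is too short to be annotated, so its exact position relative to EGFP cannot be read from the feature table.

Because the barcode integrates stably with the provirus, each cell population transduced with a different barcode vector is heritably tagged. The associated publication describes a multiplexed in vivo small-molecule screening platform, consistent with pooling barcoded variants and reading out their relative abundance by sequencing.
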