Addgene plasmid #83679: MSCV-6NBC-GFP-PGK-Puro-Barcode2
Purpose: individual 6N barcode to make barcoded cell line variants
Depositing lab: Monte Winslow. Depositing organization: Stanford University. Publication: An in vivo multiplexed small-molecule screening platform. Gruner BM, Schulze CJ, Yang D, Ogasawara D, Dix MM, Rogers ZN, Chuang CH, McFarland CD, Chiou SH, Brown JM, Cravatt BF, Bogyo M, Winslow MM. Nat Methods. 2016 Sep 12. doi: 10.1038/nmeth.3992. PubMed 27617390.
Backbone
  Vector backbone: MSCV
  Vector type: Retroviral
  Selectable markers: Puromycin
Growth in bacteria
  Bacterial resistance: Ampicillin, 100 μg/mL
  Growth temperature: 37°C
  Growth strain: DH5alpha
  Copy number: High Copy
Gene/Insert
  Gene/Insert name: Barcode2
  Species: Synthetic
  Cloning method: Restriction Enzyme; 5′ cloning site BglII (destroyed during cloning); 3′ cloning site EcoRI (not destroyed)
  Sequencing primers: 5′ CCCTTGAACCTCCTCGTTCGACC
Terms and licenses: Academic/Nonprofit Terms; Industry Terms: Not Available to Industry
How to cite: MSCV-6NBC-GFP-PGK-Puro-Barcode2 was a gift from Monte Winslow (Addgene plasmid # 83679 ; http://n2t.net/addgene:83679 ; RRID:Addgene_83679)
