>Addgene plasmid #83679 | MSCV-6NBC-GFP-PGK-Puro-Barcode2 | addgene partial sequence | sequence record 165126 | pLXSN5 5'-CCCTTGAACCTCCTCGTTCGACC-3'
TCCAGCCCTCACTCCTTCTCTAGGCGCCGGAATTAGATCCCGGAACCCACCATGGTGAGCAAGGGCGAGG
AGCTGTTCACCGGGGTGGTGCCCATCCTGGTCGAGCTGGACGGCGACGTAAACGGCCACAAGTTCAGCGT
GTCCGGCGAGGGCGAGGGCGATGCCACCTACGGCAAGCTGACCCTGAAGTTCATCTGCACCACCGGCAAG
CTGCCCGTGCCCTGGCCCACCCTCGTGACCACCCTGACCTACGGCGTGCAGTGCTTCAGCCGCTACCCCG
ACCACATGAAGCAGCACGACTTCTTCAAGTCCGCCATGCCCGAAGGCTACGTCCAGGAGCGCACCATCTT
CTTCAAGGACGACGGCAACTACAAGACCCGCGCCGAGGTGAAGTTCGAGGGCGACACCCTGGTGAACCGC
ATCGAGCTGAAGGGCATCGACTTCAAGGAGGACGGCAACATCCTGGGGCACAAGCTGGAGTACAACTACA
ACAGCCACAACGTCTATATCATGGCCGACAAGCAGAAGAACGGCATCAAGGTGAACTTCAAGATCCGCCA
CAACATCGAGGACGGCAGCGTGCAGCTCGCCGACCACTACCAGCAGAACACCCCCATCGGCGACGGCCCC
GTGCTGCTGCCCGACAACCACTACCTGAGCACCCAGTCCGCCCTGAGCAAAGACCCCAACGAGAAGCGCG
ATCACATGGTCCTGCTGGAGTTCGTGACCGCCGCCGGGATCACTCTCGGCATGGACGAGCTGTACAAGTA
GCGGAGAATTCTACCGGGTAGGGGAGGCGCTTTTCCCAAGGCAGTCTGGAGCATGCGCTTTAGCAGCCCC
GCTGGGCACTTGGCGCTACACAAGTGGCCTCTGGCCTCGCACACATTCCACATCCACCGGTAGGCGCCAA
CCGGCTCCGTTCTTTGGTGGCCCCTTCGCGCCAC
